>Addgene plasmid #130532 | pTK_BsmBI_LacZ_Cerulean_Nanotag_70 | addgene full sequence | sequence record 258393 | Addgene NGS Result
GACCGCTAGCCCGGGCTCGAGATCTGCGATCTAAGTAAGCTTGCTGCTTCATCCCCGTGGCCCGTTGCTC
GCGTTTGCTGGCGGTGTCCCCGGAAGAAATATATTTGCATGTCTTTAGTTCTATGATGACACAAACCCCG
CCCAGCGTCTTGTCATTGGCGAATTCGAACACGCAGATGCAGTCGGGGCGGCGCGGTCCCAGGTCCACTT
CGCATATTAAGGTGACGCGTGTGGCCTCGAACACCGAGCGACCCTGCAGCGACCCGCTTAACAGCGTCAA
CAGCGTGCCGCAGATCCCAAGCTTGCGGCCGCTTAAGCTGCAGAAGTTGGTCGTGAGGCACTGGGCAGGT
AAGTATCAAGGTTACAAGACAGGTTTAAGGAGACCAATAGAAACTGGGCTTGTCGAGACAGAGAAGACTC
TTGCGTTTCTGATAGGCACCTATTGGTCTTACTGACATCCACTTTGCCTTTCTCTCCACAGGTGTCCACT
CCCAGGTTCAATACAGCTCTTAAGCGGCCGCAAGCTAGCTTGCCGCCACCATGGTGAGCAAGGGCGAGGA
GCTGTTCACCGGGGTGGTGCCCATCCTGGTCGAGCTGGACGGCGACGTAAACGGCCACAAGTTCAGCGTG
TCCGGCGAGGGCGAGGGCGATGCCACCTACGGCAAGCTGACCCTGAAGTTCATCTGCACCACCGGCAAGC
TGCCCGTGCCCTGGCCCACCCTCGTGACCACCCTGACCTGGGGCGTGCAGTGCTTCGCCCGCTACCCCGA
CCACATGAAGCAGCACGACTTCTTCAAGTCCGCCATGCCCGAAGGCTACGTCCAGGAGCGCACCATCTTC
TTCAAGGACGACGGCAACTACAAGACCCGCGCCGAGGTGAAGTTCGAGGGCGACACCCTGGTGAACCGCA
TCGAGCTGAAGGGCATCGACTTCAAGGAGGACGGCAACATCCTGGGGCACAAGCTGGAGTACAACGCCAT
CAGCGACAACGTCTATATCACCGCCGACAAGCAGAAGAACGGCATCAAGGCCAACTTCAAGATCCGCCAC
AACATCGAGGACGGCAGCGTGCAGCTCGCCGACCACTACCAGCAGAACACCCCCATCGGCGACGGCCCCG
TGCTGCTGCCCGACAACCACTACCTGAGCACCCAGTCCAAGCTGAGCAAAGACCCCAACGAGAAGCGCGA
TCACATGGTCCTGCTGGAGTTCGTGACCGCCGCCGGGATCACTCTCGGCATGGACGAGCTGTACAAGTGA
GCCTCTAGACTCCCTCAGCGGCGCGCCAACACACTGGACGCAGCCTCCGCAGTGTGGTAGACGCCGTGGA
TATGTCTTCGCAAATACGGAGCCAGATCGTGAGCAGTAAGCTTGTCTATGGTAGATCTCACGTGTCTAGA
GTCGGGGCGGCCGGCCGCTTCGAGCAGACATGATAAGATACATTGATGAGTTTGGACAAACCACAACTAG
AATGCAGTGAAAAAAATGCTTTATTTGTGAAATTTGTGATGCTATTGCTTTATTTGTAACCATTATAAGC
TGCAATAAACAAGTTAACAACAACAATTGCATTCATTTTATGTTTCAGGTTCAGGGGGAGGTGTGGGAGG
TTTTTTAAAGCAAGTAAAACCTCTACAAATGTGGTAAAATCGATAAGGATCCGTCGACCGATGCCCTTGA
GAGCCTTCAACCCAGTCAGCTCCTTCCGGTGGGCGCGGGGCATGACTATCGTCGCCGCACTTATGACTGT
CTTCTTTATCATGCAACTCGTAGGACAGGTGCCGGCAGCGCTCTTCCGCTTCCTCGCTCACTGACTCGCT
GCGCTCGGTCGTTCGGCTGCGGCGAGCGGTATCAGCTCACTCAAAGGCGGTAATACGGTTATCCACAGAA
TCAGGGGATAACGCAGGAAAGAACATGTGAGCAAAAGGCCAGCAAAAGGCCAGGAACCGTAAAAAGGCCG
CGTTGCTGGCGTTTTTCCATAGGCTCCGCCCCCCTGACGAGCATCACAAAAATCGACGCTCAAGTCAGAG
GTGGCGAAACCCGACAGGACTATAAAGATACCAGGCGTTTCCCCCTGGAAGCTCCCTCGTGCGCTCTCCT
GTTCCGACCCTGCCGCTTACCGGATACCTGTCCGCCTTTCTCCCTTCGGGAAGCGTGGCGCTTTCTCATA
GCTCACGCTGTAGGTATCTCAGTTCGGTGTAGGTCGTTCGCTCCAAGCTGGGCTGTGTGCACGAACCCCC
CGTTCAGCCCGACCGCTGCGCCTTATCCGGTAACTATCGTCTTGAGTCCAACCCGGTAAGACACGACTTA
TCGCCACTGGCAGCAGCCACTGGTAACAGGATTAGCAGAGCGAGGTATGTAGGCGGTGCTACAGAGTTCT
TGAAGTGGTGGCCTAACTACGGCTACACTAGAAGAACAGTATTTGGTATCTGCGCTCTGCTGAAGCCAGT
TACCTTCGGAAAAAGAGTTGGTAGCTCTTGATCCGGCAAACAAACCACCGCTGGTAGCGGTGGTTTTTTT
GTTTGCAAGCAGCAGATTACGCGCAGAAAAAAAGGATCTCAAGAAGATCCTTTGATCTTTTCTACGGGGT
CTGACGCTCAGTGGAACGAAAACTCACGTTAAGGGATTTTGGTCATGAGATTATCAAAAAGGATCTTCAC
CTAGATCCTTTTAAATTAAAAATGAAGTTTTAAATCAATCTAAAGTATATATGAGTAAACTTGGTCTGAC
AGTTACCAATGCTTAATCAGTGAGGCACCTATCTCAGCGATCTGTCTATTTCGTTCATCCATAGTTGCCT
GACTCCCCGTCGTGTAGATAACTACGATACGGGAGGGCTTACCATCTGGCCCCAGTGCTGCAATGATACC
GCGAGACCCACGCTCACCGGCTCCAGATTTATCAGCAATAAACCAGCCAGCCGGAAGGGCCGAGCGCAGA
AGTGGTCCTGCAACTTTATCCGCCTCCATCCAGTCTATTAATTGTTGCCGGGAAGCTAGAGTAAGTAGTT
CGCCAGTTAATAGTTTGCGCAACGTTGTTGCCATTGCTACAGGCATCGTGGTGTCACGCTCGTCGTTTGG
TATGGCTTCATTCAGCTCCGGTTCCCAACGATCAAGGCGAGTTACATGATCCCCCATGTTGTGCAAAAAA
GCGGTTAGCTCCTTCGGTCCTCCGATCGTTGTCAGAAGTAAGTTGGCCGCAGTGTTATCACTCATGGTTA
TGGCAGCACTGCATAATTCTCTTACTGTCATGCCATCCGTAAGATGCTTTTCTGTGACTGGTGAGTACTC
AACCAAGTCATTCTGAGAATAGTGTATGCGGCGACCGAGTTGCTCTTGCCCGGCGTCAATACGGGATAAT
ACCGCGCCACATAGCAGAACTTTAAAAGTGCTCATCATTGGAAAACGTTCTTCGGGGCGAAAACTCTCAA
GGATCTTACCGCTGTTGAGATCCAGTTCGATGTAACCCACTCGTGCACCCAACTGATCTTCAGCATCTTT
TACTTTCACCAGCGTTTCTGGGTGAGCAAAAACAGGAAGGCAAAATGCCGCAAAAAAGGGAATAAGGGCG
ACACGGAAATGTTGAATACTCATACTCTTCCTTTTTCAATATTATTGAAGCATTTATCAGGGTTATTGTC
TCATGAGCGGATACATATTTGAATGTATTTAGAAAAATAAACAAATAGGGGTTCCGCGCACATTTCCCCG
AAAAGTGCCACCTG
[124 nt withheld, positions 3725-3848]
C
[91 nt withheld, positions 3850-3940]
A
[49 nt withheld, positions 3942-3990]
CCTTTGACGTTGGAGTCCACGTTCTTT
[37 nt withheld, positions 4018-4054]
ACCCTATCTCGGTCTATTCTTTTGATTTATAAGGGATTTTGCCGATTTCGGCCTATTGGTTAAAAAATGA
GCTGATTTAACAAAAATTTAACGCGAATTTTAACAAAATATTAACGCTTACAATTTGCCATTCGCCATTC
AGGCTGCGCAACTGTTGGGAAGGGCGATCGGTGCGGGCCTCTTCGCTATTACGCCAGCCCAAGCTACCAT
GATAAGTAAGTAATATTAAGGTACGGGAGGTACTTGGAGCGGCCGCAATAAAATATCTTTATTTTCATTA
CATCTGTGTGTTGGTTTTTTGTGTGAATCGATAGTACTAACATACGCTCTCCATCAAAACAAAACGAAAC
AAAACAAACTAGCAAAATAGGCTGTCCCCAGTGCAAGTGCAGGTGCCAGAACATTTCTCTATCGATAGGT
ACCGAGCTCGAGTTCCATGGGAGACGGGCGCCGCTACAGGGCGCGTCCCATTCGCCATTCAGGCTGCGCA
ACTGTTGGGAAGGGCGATCGGTGCGGGCCTCTTCGCTATTACGCCAGCTGGCGAAAGGGGGATGTGCTGC
AAGGCGATTAAGTTGGGTAACGCCAGGGTTTTCCCAGTCACGACGTTGTAAAACGACGGCCAGTGAGCGC
GCGTAATACGACTCACTATAGGGCGAATTGGGTACCGGGCCCCCCCTCGAGGTCCTCCAGCTTTTGTTCC
CTTTAGTGAGGGTTAATTGCGCGCTTGGCGTAATCATGGTCATAGCTGTTTCCTGTGTGAAATTGTTATC
CGCTCACAATTCCACACAACATACGAGCCGGAAGCATAAAGTGTAAAGCCTGGGGTGCCTAATGAGTGAG
CTAACTCACATTAATTGCGTTGCGCTCACTGCCCGCTTTCCACCGGTCGTCTCAG
Features (pLannotate 1.2.2; 21 found; start..end, strand, type, name):
    126..271     +  promoter       HSV TK promoter: herpes simplex virus thymidine kinase promoter
    349..481     +  intron         chimeric intron: chimera between introns from human β-globin and immunoglobulin heavy chain genes
    541..1257    +  CDS            mCerulean: mCerulean is a basic (constitutively fluorescent) cyan fluorescent protein published in 2005, derived from Aequorea victoria. It is reported to be a very rapidly-maturing monomer.
   1434..1555    -  polyA_signal   SV40 poly(A) signal: SV40 polyadenylation signal
   1578..1646    -  CDS            large T antigen (fragment): large T antigen from SV40 (simian virus 40)
   1662..1794    +  CDS            TcR (fragment): tetracycline efflux protein; tet; confers resistance to tetracycline
   1974..2562    -  rep_origin     ori: high-copy-number ColE1/pMB1/pBR322/pUC origin of replication
   2733..3593    -  CDS            AmpR: β-lactamase; bla; confers resistance to ampicillin, carbenicillin, and related antibiotics
   3594..3698    -  promoter       AmpR promoter: bla
   3725..4153    +  rep_origin     f1 ori (sequence partly withheld): f1 bacteriophage origin of replication; arrow indicates direction of (+) strand synthesis
   4185..4252    -  CDS            lacZα (fragment): LacZα fragment of β-galactosidase; lacZ fragment
   4311..4359    +  polyA_signal   poly(A) signal: synthetic polyadenylation signal
   4373..4464    +  misc_feature   pause site: RNA polymerase II transcriptional pause signal from the human α2 globin gene
   4502..4520    -  rep_origin     f1 ori (fragment): f1 bacteriophage origin of replication; arrow indicates direction of (+) strand synthesis
   4525..4680    -  CDS            lacZα (fragment): LacZα fragment of β-galactosidase; lacZ fragment
   4688..4706    +  promoter       T7 promoter: promoter for bacteriophage T7 RNA polymerase
   4715..4738    -  misc_feature   MCS (fragment): pBluescript multiple cloning site
   4754..4772    -  promoter       T3 promoter: promoter for bacteriophage T3 RNA polymerase
   4817..4833    -  protein_bind   lac operator: The lac repressor binds to the lac operator to inhibit transcription in E. coli. This inhibition can be relieved by adding lactose or isopropyl-β-D-thiogalactopyranoside (IPTG). lac repressor encoded by lacI
   4841..4871    -  promoter       lac promoter: promoter for the E. coli lac operon
   4886..4907    -  protein_bind   CAP binding site: CAP binding activates transcription in the presence of cAMP. E. coli catabolite activator protein
