[The description below was written by a language model from this plasmid's Addgene catalogue record and pLannotate feature annotations shown in this document.]
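Description:
pTK_BsmBI_LacZ_Cerulean_Nanotag_70 is an enhancer-testing reporter plasmid of about 4.9 kb built on the pTK_BsmBI backbone. It is propagated in E. coli under ampicillin selection (AmpR with its bla promoter). It carries a ColE1/pUC-type origin, which the feature annotation labels high-copy although the catalogue entry lists the plasmid as low copy. An f1 phage origin is also present. Short annotated fragments of a tetracycline resistance gene and SV40 large T antigen appear to be non-functional backbone remnants.

The reporter unit consists of the herpes simplex virus thymidine kinase minimal promoter, a chimeric β-globin/immunoglobulin intron that promotes efficient transcript processing, the cyan fluorescent protein mCerulean, and an SV40 polyadenylation signal. Because the sequence is circular, a small bacterial lacZα cassette lies immediately upstream of the TK promoter. It includes the CAP site, lac promoter and operator, T3 and T7 promoters and a pBluescript polylinker remnant, and it corresponds to the recorded 276 bp LacZ insert. The name and stated purpose suggest this cassette is a placeholder released by BsmBI digestion and replaced by a candidate enhancer, which would allow blue/white screening for recombinants; the record does not state the cloning sites explicitly. A synthetic poly(A) signal and an RNA polymerase II pause site sit upstream of the cloning region, insulating the reporter from read-through transcription originating in the backbone.

The minimal promoter alone gives little expression, so Cerulean fluorescence reports the activity of the inserted enhancer. The "Nanotag_70" designation implies a unique sequence tag distinguishing this vector within a series for multiplexed readout, but the tag is not annotated in the feature table and its position and nature are not described. The host organism for the assays is not given in the fields, though the associated work concerns neural crest gene regulation in vivo.
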