Addgene plasmid #130532: pTK_BsmBI_LacZ_Cerulean_Nanotag_70
Purpose: Enhancer cloning nanotag reporter vector
Depositing lab: Tatjana Sauka-Spengler. Depositing organization: University of Oxford. Publication: Reconstruction of the Global Neural Crest Gene Regulatory Network In Vivo. Williams RM, Candido-Ferreira I, Repapi E, Gavriouchkina D, Senanayake U, Ling ITC, Telenius J, Taylor S, Hughes J, Sauka-Spengler T. Dev Cell. 2019 Oct 21;51(2):255-276.e7. doi: 10.1016/j.devcel.2019.10.003. PubMed 31639368.
Backbone
  Vector backbone: pTK_BsmBI
  Backbone size w/o insert (bp): 4670
  Vector type: Enhancer cloning nanotag reporter vector
Growth in bacteria
  Bacterial resistance: Ampicillin, 100 μg/mL
  Growth temperature: 37°C
  Growth strain: DH5alpha
  Copy number: Low Copy
Gene/Insert
  Gene/Insert name: LacZ
  Insert size (bp): 276
  Promoter: thymidine kinase minimal promoter
  Cloning method: Restriction Enzyme; 5′ cloning site Unknown (unknown if destroyed)
  Sequencing primers: 5′ pTK forward CTAGCAAAATAGGCTGTCCC; 3′ pTK reverse ATATTTCTTCCGGGGACACC
Terms and licenses: Academic/Nonprofit Terms; Industry Terms: Not Available to Industry
How to cite: pTK_BsmBI_LacZ_Cerulean_Nanotag_70 was a gift from Tatjana Sauka-Spengler (Addgene plasmid # 130532 ; http://n2t.net/addgene:130532 ; RRID:Addgene_130532)
